Addgene plasmid #133328: pHBS1504 [IBB-GFP-mCherry3E]-[BFP-TDP43 F-S]
Purpose: To test the effect of sequence on TDP43 splicing activity
Depositing lab: Rajat Rohatgi. Depositing organization: Stanford University. Publication: Phase separation-deficient TDP43 remains functional in splicing. Schmidt HB, Barreau A, Rohatgi R. Nat Commun. 2019 Oct 25;10(1):4890. doi: 10.1038/s41467-019-12740-2. PubMed 31653829.
Backbone
  Vector backbone: pBI
  Vector type: Mammalian Expression
Growth in bacteria
  Bacterial resistance: Ampicillin, 100 μg/mL
  Growth temperature: 37°C
  Growth strain: DH5alpha
  Copy number: High Copy
Gene/Insert
  Gene/Insert name: TARDBP mutant
  Species: H. sapiens (human)
  Mutation: All F to S in CTD of full-length TDP43
  Entrez Gene: TARDBP (a.k.a. ALS10, TDP-43)
  Cloning method: Gibson Cloning
Terms and licenses: Academic/Nonprofit Terms; Industry Terms: Not Available to Industry
Depositor comments: Please visit https://www.biorxiv.org/content/10.1101/548339v1 for bioRxiv preprint.
How to cite: pHBS1504 [IBB-GFP-mCherry3E]-[BFP-TDP43 F-S] was a gift from Rajat Rohatgi (Addgene plasmid # 133328 ; http://n2t.net/addgene:133328 ; RRID:Addgene_133328)
