[The description below was written by a language model from this plasmid's Addgene catalogue record and pLannotate feature annotations shown in this document.]
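Description:
pHBS1504 [IBB-GFP-mCherry3E]-[BFP-TDP43 F-S] is a 9.5 kb mammalian expression plasmid built on the bidirectional pBI backbone. It delivers a splicing reporter and a TDP43 variant from a single vector. It is maintained in E. coli through a high-copy ColE1/pUC-type origin and selected with ampicillin via the bla (AmpR) gene. No mammalian selection marker is annotated, which suggests transient transfection.

Two divergent transcription units share a central CMV enhancer region. In one direction, the CMV enhancer and promoter drive TagBFP fused in frame to full-length human TARDBP (TDP43). In this variant, all phenylalanines in the C-terminal domain are changed to serine. In the other direction, a minimal CMV promoter drives the reporter. It comprises a KPNA2 fragment (the importin-β-binding, IBB, domain of importin α) fused to superfolder GFP, followed by an mCherry coding sequence. The mCherry sequence is split into two pieces by an intervening segment that includes a fragment of human CFTR. This layout suggests that the CFTR-derived portion acts as a TDP43-responsive exon cassette, so that red fluorescence relative to GFP depends on how the transcript is spliced, although the record does not spell out this logic. Each unit ends with a rabbit β-globin intron, a short β-globin exon remnant and a β-globin polyadenylation signal. Residual attB2 sites, a lacI fragment and an str fragment appear to be backbone leftovers.

The stated purpose is to test how TDP43 sequence affects its splicing activity. The BFP signal reports the expression level of the TDP43 variant, alongside the reporter fluorescence from the same plasmid.
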