Features (pLannotate 1.2.2; 23 found; start..end, strand, type, name):
     86..208     +  CDS            HBB: HBB_COLGU - Experimental evidence at transcript level: Swiss-Prot protein existence level 2. Involved in oxygen transport from the lung to the various peripheral tissues. From Colobus guereza (Mantled guereza) (Eastern black-and-white colobus monkey).
    279..334     +  polyA_signal   β-globin poly(A) signal: rabbit β-globin polyadenylation signal (Gil and Proudfoot, 1987)
    660..776     -  CDS            str (fragment): STR_KLEPN - Protein inferred from homology: Swiss-Prot protein existence level 3. The aminoglycoside phosphotransferases achieve inactivation of their antibiotic substrates by phosphorylation. From Klebsiella pneumoniae.
    895..999     +  promoter       AmpR promoter: bla
   1000..1860    +  CDS            AmpR: β-lactamase; bla; confers resistance to ampicillin, carbenicillin, and related antibiotics
   2031..2619    +  rep_origin     ori: high-copy-number ColE1/pMB1/pBR322/pUC origin of replication
   2802..2855    +  CDS            lacI (fragment): lac repressor; lacI; The lac repressor binds to the lac operator to inhibit transcription in E. coli. This inhibition can be relieved by adding lactose or isopropyl-β-D-thiogalactopyranoside (IPTG).
   3188..3243    -  polyA_signal   β-globin poly(A) signal: rabbit β-globin polyadenylation signal (Gil and Proudfoot, 1987)
   3314..3436    -  CDS            HBB: HBB_COLGU - Experimental evidence at transcript level: Swiss-Prot protein existence level 2. Involved in oxygen transport from the lung to the various peripheral tissues. From Colobus guereza (Mantled guereza) (Eastern black-and-white colobus monkey).
   3440..4012    -  intron         β-globin intron: intron from rabbit β-globin gene
   4048..4070    +  protein_bind   attB2 (fragment): mutant version of attB; recombination site for the Gateway® BP reaction BP Clonase™
   4081..4675    -  CDS            mCherry (fragment): monomeric derivative of DsRed fluorescent protein (Shaner et al., 2004) mammalian codon-optimized
   4954..5160    -  CDS            CFTR (fragment): CFTR_HUMAN - Also known as ABCC7. Experimental evidence at protein level: Swiss-Prot protein existence level 1. Epithelial ion channel that plays an important role in the regulation of epithelial ion and water transport and fluid homeostasis (PubMed:26823428). Mediates the transport of chloride ions across the cell membrane (PubMed:10792060, PubMed:11524016, PubMed:11707463, PubMed:12519745, PubMed:15010471, PubMed:12588899, PubMed:17036051, PubMed:19398555, PubMed:19621064, PubMed:22178883, PubMed:25330774, PubMed:1712898, PubMed:8910473, PubMed:9804160, PubMed:12529365, PubMed:17182731, PubM
   5253..5364    -  CDS            mCherry (fragment): monomeric derivative of DsRed fluorescent protein (Shaner et al., 2004) mammalian codon-optimized
   5383..6084    -  CDS            Superfolder GFP: Superfolder GFP is a basic (constitutively fluorescent) green fluorescent protein published in 2005, derived from Aequorea victoria. It is reported to be a very rapidly-maturing weak dimer.
   6070..6264    -  CDS            KPNA2 (fragment): IMA1_HUMAN - Also known as RCH1, SRP1. Experimental evidence at protein level: Swiss-Prot protein existence level 1. Functions in nuclear protein import as an adapter protein for nuclear receptor KPNB1. Binds specifically and directly to substrates containing either a simple or bipartite NLS motif. Docking of the importin/substrate complex to the nuclear pore complex (NPC) is mediated by KPNB1 through binding to nucleoporin FxFG repeats and the complex is subsequently translocated through the pore by an energy requiring, Ran-dependent mechanism. At the nucleoplasmic side of the NPC, Ran binds
   6317..6351    -  promoter       minimal CMV promoter (fragment): human cytomegalovirus (CMV) immediate early promoter
   6429..6732    +  enhancer       CMV enhancer: human cytomegalovirus immediate early enhancer
   6733..6936    +  promoter       CMV promoter: human cytomegalovirus (CMV) immediate early promoter
   7010..7705    +  CDS            TagBFP: TagBFP is a basic (constitutively fluorescent) blue fluorescent protein published in 2008, derived from Entacmaea quadricolor. It is reported to be a very rapidly-maturing monomer with very low acid sensitivity.
   7712..8953    +  CDS            TARDBP: TADBP_HUMAN - Also known as TDP43. Experimental evidence at protein level: Swiss-Prot protein existence level 1. RNA-binding protein that is involved in various steps of RNA biogenesis and processing (PubMed:23519609). Preferentially binds, via its two RNA recognition motifs RRM1 and RRM2, to GU-repeats on RNA molecules predominantly localized within long introns and in the 3'UTR of mRNAs (PubMed:23519609, PubMed:24240615, PubMed:24464995). In turn, regulates the splicing of many non-coding and protein-coding RNAs including proteins involved in neuronal survival, as well as mRNAs that encode p
   8957..8981    -  protein_bind   attB2: mutant version of attB; recombination site for the Gateway® BP reaction BP Clonase™
   9008..82      +  intron         β-globin intron (across the origin): intron from rabbit β-globin gene
>Addgene plasmid #133328 | pHBS1504 [IBB-GFP-mCherry3E]-[BFP-TDP43 F-S] | addgene full sequence | sequence record 261749 | Addgene NGS Result
GTTTGAGATGAGGATAAAATACTCTGAGTCCAAACCGGGCCCCTCTGCTAACCATGTTCATGCCTTCTTC
TCTTTCCTACAGCTCCTGGGCAACGTGCTGGTTGTTGTGCTGTCTCATCATTTTGGCAAAGAATTCACTC
CTCAGGTGCAGGCTGCCTATCAGAAGGTGGTGGCTGGTGTGGCCAATGCCCTGGCTCACAAATACCACTG
AGATCTTTTTCCCTCTGCCAAAAATTATGGGGACATCATGAAGCCCCTTGAGCATCTGACTTCTGGCTAA
TAAAGGAAATTTATTTTCATTGCAATAGTGTGTTGGAATTTTTTGTGTCTCTCACTCGGAAGGACATATG
GGAGGGCAAATCATTTAAAACATCAGAATGAGTATTTGGTTTAGAGTTTGGCAACATATGCCCATATGCT
GGCTGCCATGAACAAAGGTTGGCTATAAAGAGGTCATCAGTATATGAAACAGCCCCCTGCTGTCCATTCC
TTATTCCATAGAAAAGCCTTGACTTGAGGTTAGATTTTTTTTATATTTTGTTTTGTGTTATTTTTTTCTT
TAACATCCCTAAAATTTTCCTTACATGTTTTACTAGCCAGATTTTTCCTCCTCTCCTGACTACTCCCAGT
CATAGCTGTCCCTCTTCTCTTATGAACTCGGCGCCCTGCCCGTCCCACCAGGTCAACAGGCGGTAACCGG
CCTCTTCATCGGGAATGCGCGCGACCTTCAGCATCGCCGGCATGTCCCCCTGGCGGACGGGAAGTATCCA
GCTCGACCAAGCTGGCCGCGTCGAGTGAAGACGAAAGGGCCTCGTGATACGCCTATTTTTATAGGTTAAT
GTCATGATAATAATGGTTTCTTAGACGTCAGGTGGCACTTTTCGGGGAAATGTGCGCGGAACCCCTATTT
GTTTATTTTTCTAAATACATTCAAATATGTATCCGCTCATGAGACAATAACCCTGATAAATGCTTCAATA
ATATTGAAAAAGGAAGAGTATGAGTATTCAACATTTCCGTGTCGCCCTTATTCCCTTTTTTGCGGCATTT
TGCCTTCCTGTTTTTGCTCACCCAGAAACGCTGGTGAAAGTAAAAGATGCTGAAGATCAGTTGGGTGCAC
GAGTGGGTTACATCGAACTGGATCTCAACAGCGGTAAGATCCTTGAGAGTTTTCGCCCCGAAGAACGTTT
TCCAATGATGAGCACTTTTAAAGTTCTGCTATGTGGCGCGGTATTATCCCGTGTTGACGCCGGGCAAGAG
CAACTCGGTCGCCGCATACACTATTCTCAGAATGACTTGGTTGAGTACTCACCAGTCACAGAAAAGCATC
TTACGGATGGCATGACAGTAAGAGAATTATGCAGTGCTGCCATAACCATGAGTGATAACACTGCGGCCAA
CTTACTTCTGACAACGATCGGAGGACCGAAGGAGCTAACCGCTTTTTTGCACAACATGGGGGATCATGTA
ACTCGCCTTGATCGTTGGGAACCGGAGCTGAATGAAGCCATACCAAACGACGAGCGTGACACCACGATGC
CTGTAGCAATGGCAACAACGTTGCGCAAACTATTAACTGGCGAACTACTTACTCTAGCTTCCCGGCAACA
ATTAATAGACTGGATGGAGGCGGATAAAGTTGCAGGACCACTTCTGCGCTCGGCCCTTCCGGCTGGCTGG
TTTATTGCTGATAAATCTGGAGCCGGTGAGCGTGGGTCTCGCGGTATCATTGCAGCACTGGGGCCAGATG
GTAAGCCCTCCCGTATCGTAGTTATCTACACGACGGGGAGTCAGGCAACTATGGATGAACGAAATAGACA
GATCGCTGAGATAGGTGCCTCACTGATTAAGCATTGGTAACTGTCAGACCAAGTTTACTCATATATACTT
TAGATTGATTTAAAACTTCATTTTTAATTTAAAAGGATCTAGGTGAAGATCCTTTTTGATAATCTCATGA
CCAAAATCCCTTAACGTGAGTTTTCGTTCCACTGAGCGTCAGACCCCGTAGAAAAGATCAAAGGATCTTC
TTGAGATCCTTTTTTTCTGCGCGTAATCTGCTGCTTGCAAACAAAAAAACCACCGCTACCAGCGGTGGTT
TGTTTGCCGGATCAAGAGCTACCAACTCTTTTTCCGAAGGTAACTGGCTTCAGCAGAGCGCAGATACCAA
ATACTGTTCTTCTAGTGTAGCCGTAGTTAGGCCACCACTTCAAGAACTCTGTAGCACCGCCTACATACCT
CGCTCTGCTAATCCTGTTACCAGTGGCTGCTGCCAGTGGCGATAAGTCGTGTCTTACCGGGTTGGACTCA
AGACGATAGTTACCGGATAAGGCGCAGCGGTCGGGCTGAACGGGGGGTTCGTGCACACAGCCCAGCTTGG
AGCGAACGACCTACACCGAACTGAGATACCTACAGCGTGAGCTATGAGAAAGCGCCACGCTTCCCGAAGG
GAGAAAGGCGGACAGGTATCCGGTAAGCGGCAGGGTCGGAACAGGAGAGCGCACGAGGGAGCTTCCAGGG
GGAAACGCCTGGTATCTTTATAGTCCTGTCGGGTTTCGCCACCTCTGACTTGAGCGTCGATTTTTGTGAT
GCTCGTCAGGGGGGCGGAGCCTATGGAAAAACGCCAGCAACGCGGCCTTTTTACGGTTCCTGGCCTTTTG
CTGGCCTTTTGCTCACATGTTCTTTCCTGCGTTATCCCCTGATTCTGTGGATAACCGTATTACCGCCTTT
GAGTGAGCTGATACCGCTCGCCGCAGCCGAACGACCGAGCGCAGCGAGTCAGTGAGCGAGGAAGCGGAAG
AGCGCCCAATACGCAAACCGCCTCTCCCCGCGCGTTGGCCGATTCATTAATGCAGTCGAGGGATCTCCAT
AAGAGAAGAGGGACAGCTATGACTGGGAGTAGTCAGGAGAGGAGGAAAAATCTGGCTAGTAAAACATGTA
AGGAAAATTTTAGGGATGTTAAAGAAAAAAATAACACAAAACAAAATATAAAAAAAATCTAACCTCAAGT
CAAGGCTTTTCTATGGAATAAGGAATGGACAGCAGGGGGCTGTTTCATATACTGATGACCTCTTTATAGC
CAACCTTTGTTCATGGCAGCCAGCATATGGGCATATGTTGCCAAACTCTAAACCAAATACTCATTCTGAT
GTTTTAAATGATTTGCCCTCCCATATGTCCTTCCGAGTGAGAGACACAAAAAATTCCAACACACTATTGC
AATGAAAATAAATTTCCTTTATTAGCCAGAAGTCAGATGCTCAAGGGGCTTCATGATGTCCCCATAATTT
TTGGCAGAGGGAAAAAGATCTCAGTGGTATTTGTGAGCCAGGGCATTGGCCACACCAGCCACCACCTTCT
GATAGGCAGCCTGCACCTGAGGAGTGAATTCTTTGCCAAAATGATGAGACAGCACAACAACCAGCACGTT
GCCCAGGAGCTGTAGGAAAGAGAAGAAGGCATGAACATGGTTAGCAGAGGGGCCCGGTTTGGACTCAGAG
TATTTTATCCTCATCTCAAACAGTGTATATCATTGTAACCATAAAGAGAAAGGCAGGATGATGACCAGGG
TGTAGTTGTTTCTACCAATAAGAATATTTCCACGCCAGCCAGAATTTATATGCAGAAATATTCTACCTTA
TCATTTAATTATAACAATTGTTCTCTAAAACTGTGCTGAAGTACAATATAATATACCCTGATTGCCTTGA
AAAAAAAGTGATTAGAGAAAGTACTTACAATCTGACAAATAAACAAAAGTGAATTTAAAAATTCGTTACA
AATGCAAGCTAAAGTTTAACGAAAAAGTTACAGAAAATGAAAAGAAAATAAGAGGAGACAATGGTTGTCA
ACAGAGTAGAAAGTGAAAGAAACAAAATTATCATGAGGGTCCATGGTGATACAAGGGACATCTTCCCATT
CTAAACAACACCCTGAAAACTTTGCCCCCTCCATATAACATGAATTTTACAATAGCGAAAAAGAAAGAAC
AATCAAGGGTCCCCAAACTCACCCTGAAGTTCTCAGTCTAGAGTCGAGAGGATCAATCACTTTGTACAAG
AAAGCTGGGTCTAGATAGCTTACTTGTACAGCTCGTCCATGCCGCCGGTGGAGTGGCGGCCCTCGGCGCG
TTCGTACTGTTCCACGATGGTGTAGTCCTCGTTGTGGGAGGTGATGTCCAACTTGATGTTGACGTTGTAG
GCGCCGGGCAGCTGCACGGGCTTCTTGGCCTTGTAGGTGGTCTTGACCTCAGCGTCGTAGTGGCCGCCGT
CCTTCAGCTTCAGCCTCTGCTTGATCTCGCCCTTCAGGGCGCCGTCCTCGGGGTACATCCGCTCGGAGGA
GGCCTCCCAGCCCATGGTCTTCTTCTGCATTACGGGGCCGTCGGAGGGGAAGTTGGTGCCGCGCAGCTTC
ACCTTGTAGATGAACTCGCCGTCCTGCAGGGAGGAGTCCTGGGTCACGGTCACCACGCCGCCGTCCTCGA
AGTTCATCACGCGCTCCCACTTGAAGCCCTCGGGGAAGGACAGCTTCAAGTAGTCGGGGATGTCGGCGGG
GTGCTTCACGTAGGCCTTGGAGCCGTACATGAACTGAGGGGACAGGATGTCCCAGGCGAAGGGCAGGGGG
CCACCCTTGGTCACCTTCAGCTTGGCGGTCTGGGTGCCCTCGTAGGGGCGGCCCTGAGGAAAAAAAAGGA
AAGGGCATGCTCGCCATGTGCAAGATACAGTGTTGAATGTGGTGCAAAATATAAAGATGTGGAAGAAAAA
GCCACTGAAAATAATATGAGGAAATAAAAAACTAGAGTAAATTATCAGTGGAACAATTTCTATTATACAA
GACACTACACCCATACATTCTCCTAATGCTCATGTAAGAATTTCTCCAAAAATACCTTCCAGCACTACAA
ACTAGAAAAAAAAAGAGACATGGACACCAAATTAAGTTCTTAATAGTGAAGAACAAAAGAACTACCTTGC
CTGCTCCAGTGGATCCAGCAACCGCCAACAACTGTCCTCTTTCTATCTTGAAATTAATATCTTTCAGGAC
AGGAGTACCAAGAAGTGAGAAATTACTGAAGAAGAGGCTGTCATCACCATTAGAAGTTTTTCTATTGTTA
TTGTTTTGTTTTGCTTTCTCAAATAATTCCCCAAATCCCTGTTAAAAAAAAACACACACACACACACACA
CACACACATCAAAAATAAAAGATGAGTTTGTCAGATATTTTCAATAGATGCTTGTTTTATGTACCATACT
CACCTCGCCCTCGCCCTCGATCTCGAACTCGTGGCCGTTCACGGAGCCCTCCATGTGCACCTTGAAGCGC
ATGAACTCCTTGATGATGGCCATGTTATCCTCCTCGCCCTTGCTGGTTCCGGTGCCTCCACTTTCATCTT
CACCTTTAGTGATACCGGCTGCCGTCACGAACTCCTTCAGGACCATGTGATCGCGCTTCTCGTTCGGGTC
TTTGCTCAGCGTGGTCTGGGTGCTCAGATAGTGGTTGTCCGGCAGGCGCACCGGGCCGTCGCCGATCGGG
GTGTTCTGCTGTTTGTGGTCGGCTTCCTGCTGGCTGCCGTCCTCAACGTTGTGGCGGATCTTGAAGTTAG
CCTTGATGCCGTTCTTCTGCTTGTCGGCTTCGATACGGACGTTGTGGCTGTTGTGGTTGTACTCCAGCTT
GTGACCCAGGATGTTGCCGTCCTCCTTGAAGTCGTTGCCCTTCAGCTCGATGCGGTTCACCAGGGTGTCG
CCCTCGAACTTCACCTCCGCGCGGGTCTTGTAGGTGCCGTCGTCCTTGAACTCGATGGTGCGCTCCTGGA
CGTAGCCTTCCGGCATGGCGGACTTGAAGAAGTCGTGACGCTTCATGTGGTCCGGGTAGCGGCTGAAGCA
CTGCACGCCGTAGGTCAGGGTGGTCACGAGGGTCGGCCACGGCACCGGCAGCTTGCCGGTGGTGCAGATG
AACTTCAGGGTCAGCTTGCCCTCGGTGGCATCGCCCTCGCCCTCGCCACGCACGCTGAACTTGTGGCCGT
TTACGTCGCCGTCCAGCTCGACTTTGATAGGCACAGTACCTGTAAATAGTTCCTCTCCTTTACTGGTACC
ATCATCAGGGAATGAGCTTACATTTCTCCTCTTCAGCATCTGGTCATCCTTCTTAGCTTTCCTCAGCTCC
ACATTGACCTCTATTCTGCGACGCCTCATTTCTGTACTGTCTTTTCCCTTGTTCTTGAATCTGTGAAGAC
GGGCAGCTGGTGTATTAGCATTCTCGTTGGTGGATCCCATGGTGGCACCGGTGAATTCTCCAGGCGATCT
GACGGTTCACTAAACGAGCTCTGCTTATATAGGCCTCCCACCGTACACGCCACCTCGACATACTCGAGTA
GTTATTAATAGTAATCAATTACGGGGTCATTAGTTCATAGCCCATATATGGAGTTCCGCGTTACATAACT
TACGGTAAATGGCCCGCCTGGCTGACCGCCCAACGACCCCCGCCCATTGACGTCAATAATGACGTATGTT
CCCATAGTAACGCCAATAGGGACTTTCCATTGACGTCAATGGGTGGAGTATTTACGGTAAACTGCCCACT
TGGCAGTACATCAAGTGTATCATATGCCAAGTACGCCCCCTATTGACGTCAATGACGGTAAATGGCCCGC
CTGGCATTATGCCCAGTACATGACCTTATGGGACTTTCCTACTTGGCAGTACATCTACGTATTAGTCATC
GCTATTACCATGGTGATGCGGTTTTGGCAGTACATCAATGGGCGTGGATAGCGGTTTGACTCACGGGGAT
TTCCAAGTCTCCACCCCATTGACGTCAATGGGAGTTTGTTTTGGCACCAAAATCAACGGGACTTTCCAAA
ATGTCGTAACAACTCCGCCCCATTGACGCAAATGGGCGGTAGGCGTGTACGGTGGGAGGTCTATATAAGC
AGAGCTGGTTTAGTGAACCGTCAGATCCGCTAGGGATCCTCTAGTCAGCTGACGCGTTACCACCGGTGCC
ACCATGGGAAGCGAGCTGATTAAGGAGAACATGCACATGAAGCTGTACATGGAGGGCACCGTGGACAACC
ATCACTTCAAGTGCACATCCGAGGGCGAAGGCAAGCCCTACGAGGGCACCCAGACCATGAGAATCAAGGT
GGTCGAGGGCGGCCCTCTCCCCTTCGCCTTCGACATCCTGGCTACTAGCTTCCTCTACGGCAGCAAGACC
TTCATCAACCACACCCAGGGCATCCCCGACTTCTTCAAGCAGTCCTTCCCTGAGGGCTTCACATGGGAGA
GAGTCACCACATACGAAGACGGGGGCGTGCTGACCGCTACCCAGGACACCAGCCTCCAGGACGGCTGCCT
CATCTACAACGTCAAGATCAGAGGGGTGAACTTCACATCCAACGGCCCTGTGATGCAGAAGAAAACACTC
GGCTGGGAGGCCTTCACCGAGACGCTGTACCCCGCTGACGGCGGCCTGGAAGGCAGAAACGACATGGCCC
TGAAGCTCGTGGGCGGGAGCCATCTGATCGCAAACGCCAAGACCACATATAGATCCAAGAAACCCGCTAA
GAACCTCAAGATGCCTGGCGTCTACTATGTGGACTACAGACTGGAAAGAATCAAGGAGGCCAACAACGAG
ACCTACGTCGAGCAGCACGAGGTGGCAGTGGCCAGATACTGCGACCTCCCTAGCAAACTGGGGCACAAGC
TTAATTCCGGAATGTCTGAATATATTCGGGTAACCGAAGATGAGAACGATGAGCCCATTGAAATACCATC
GGAAGACGATGGGACGGTGCTGCTCTCCACGGTTACAGCCCAGTTTCCAGGGGCGTGTGGGCTTCGCTAC
AGGAATCCAGTGTCTCAGTGTATGAGAGGTGTCCGGCTGGTAGAAGGAATTCTGCATGCCCCAGATGCTG
GCTGGGGAAATCTGGTGTATGTTGTCAACTATCCAAAAGATAACAAAAGAAAAATGGATGAGACAGATGC
TTCATCAGCAGTGAAAGTGAAAAGAGCAGTCCAGAAAACATCCGATTTAATAGTGTTGGGTCTCCCATGG
AAAACAACCGAACAGGACCTGAAAGAGTATTTTAGTACCTTTGGAGAAGTTCTTATGGTGCAGGTCAAGA
AAGATCTTAAGACTGGTCATTCAAAGGGGTTTGGCTTTGTTCGTTTTACGGAATATGAAACACAAGTGAA
AGTAATGTCACAGCGACATATGATAGATGGACGATGGTGTGACTGCAAACTTCCTAATTCTAAGCAAAGC
CAAGATGAGCCTTTGAGAAGCAGAAAAGTGTTTGTGGGGCGCTGTACAGAGGACATGACTGAGGATGAGC
TGCGGGAGTTCTTCTCTCAGTACGGGGATGTGATGGATGTCTTCATCCCCAAGCCATTCAGGGCCTTTGC
CTTTGTTACATTTGCAGATGATCAGATTGCGCAGTCTCTTTGTGGAGAGGACTTGATCATTAAAGGAATC
AGCGTTCATATATCCAATGCCGAACCTAAACATAATTCAAACCGGCAGTTGGAAAGATCGGGGCGCAGTG
GTGGCAACCCAGGCGGTTCTGGTAATCAGGGCGGCTCGGGAAATTCCAGAGGCGGGGGTGCAGGGCTTGG
CAACAATCAGGGGTCCAATATGGGCGGTGGTATGAACTCAGGTGCCAGCTCGATTAATCCGGCCATGATG
GCGGCAGCGCAGGCGGCGCTGCAGTCTTCCTGGGGTATGATGGGTATGTTAGCATCCCAACAGAACCAGA
GTGGCCCGTCGGGGAATAACCAAAATCAGGGGAATATGCAGCGCGAACCGAATCAAGCTTCAGGTAGTGG
TAACAACAGTTATAGTGGATCGAACAGTGGCGCCGCAATTGGATGGGGTTCCGCATCCAATGCAGGCTCA
GGCAGCGGCTCGAATGGCGGCTCAGGTTCTAGTATGGATTCGAAGAGCTCTGGTTGGGGAATGTAGACCC
AGCTTTCTTGTACAAAGTGGTTGATCCTCTAGACTGAGAACTTCAGGGTGAGTTTGGGGACCCTTGATTG
TTCTTTCTTTTTCGCTATTGTAAAATTCATGTTATATGGAGGGGGCAAAGTTTTCAGGGTGTTGTTTAGA
ATGGGAAGATGTCCCTTGTATCACCATGGACCCTCATGATAATTTTGTTTCTTTCACTTTCTACTCTGTT
GACAACCATTGTCTCCTCTTATTTTCTTTTCATTTTCTGTAACTTTTTCGTTAAACTTTAGCTTGCATTT
GTAACGAATTTTTAAATTCACTTTTGTTTATTTGTCAGATTGTAAGTACTTTCTCTAATCACTTTTTTTT
CAAGGCAATCAGGGTATATTATATTGTACTTCAGCACAGTTTTAGAGAACAATTGTTATAATTAAATGAT
AAGGTAGAATATTTCTGCATATAAATTCTGGCTGGCGTGGAAATATTCTTATTGGTAGAAACAACTACAC
CCTGGTCATCATCCTGCCTTTCTCTTTATGGTTACAATGATATACACT
